>Addgene plasmid #111210 | TNFR2-YFP | addgene full sequence | sequence record 212997 | Addgene NGS Result
CATGTTCTTTCCTGCGTTATCCCCTGATTCTGTGGATAACCGTATTACCGCCATGCATTAGTTATTAATA
GTAATCAATTACGGGGTCATTAGTTCATAGCCCATATATGGAGTTCCGCGTTACATAACTTACGGTAAAT
GGCCCGCCTGGCTGACCGCCCAACGACCCCCGCCCATTGACGTCAATAATGACGTATGTTCCCATAGTAA
CGCCAATAGGGACTTTCCATTGACGTCAATGGGTGGAGTATTTACGGTAAACTGCCCACTTGGCAGTACA
TCAAGTGTATCATATGCCAAGTACGCCCCCTATTGACGTCAATGACGGTAAATGGCCCGCCTGGCATTAT
GCCCAGTACATGACCTTATGGGACTTTCCTACTTGGCAGTACATCTACGTATTAGTCATCGCTATTACCA
TGGTGATGCGGTTTTGGCAGTACATCAATGGGCGTGGATAGCGGTTTGACTCACGGGGATTTCCAAGTCT
CCACCCCATTGACGTCAATGGGAGTTTGTTTTGGCACCAAAATCAACGGGACTTTCCAAAATGTCGTAAC
AACTCCGCCCCATTGACGCAAATGGGCGGTAGGCGTGTACGGTGGGAGGTCTATATAAGCAGAGCTGGTT
TAGTGAACCGTCAGATCCGCTAGCGCTACCGGACTCAGATCTCGAGACCACCATGGCGCCCGTCGCCGTC
TGGGCCGCGCTGGCCGTCGGACTGGAGCTCTGGGCTGCGGCGCACGCCTTGCCCGCCCAGGTGGCATTTA
CACCCTACGCCCCGGAGCCCGGGAGCACATGCCGGCTCAGAGAATACTATGACCAAACAGCTCAGATGTG
CTGCAGCAAATGCTCGCCGGGCCAACATGCAAAAGTCTTCTGTACCAAGACCTCGGACACCGTGTGTGAC
TCCTGTGAGGACAGCACATACACCCAGCTCTGGAACTGGGTTCCCGAGTGCTTGAGCTGTGGCTCCCGCT
GTAGCTCTGACCAGGTGGAAACTCAAGCCTGCACTCGGGAACAGAACCGCATCTGCACCTGCAGGCCCGG
CTGGTACTGCGCGCTGAGCAAGCAGGAGGGGTGCCGGCTGTGCGCGCCGCTGCGCAAGTGCCGCCCGGGC
TTCGGCGTGGCCAGACCAGGAACTGAAACATCAGACGTGGTGTGCAAGCCCTGTGCCCCGGGGACGTTCT
CCAACACGACTTCACCCACGGATATTTGCAGGCCCCACCAGATCTGTAACGTGGTGGCCATCCCTGGGAA
TGCAAGCATGGATGCAGTCTGCACGTCCACGTCCCCCACCCGGAGTATGGCCCCAGGGGCAGTACACTTA
CCCCAGCCAGTGTCCACACGATCCCAACACACGCAGCCAACTCCAGAACCCAGCACTGCTCCAAGCACCT
CCTTCCTGCTCCCAATGGGCCCCAGCCCCCCAGCTGAAGGGAGCACTGGCGACTTCGCTCTTCCAGTTGG
ACTGATTGTGGGTGTGACAGCCTTGGGTCTACTAATAATAGGAGTGGTGAACTGTGTCATCATGACCCAG
GTGAAAAAGAAGCCCTTGTGCCTGCAGAGAGAAGCCAAGGTGCCTCACTTGCCTGCCGGTAAGGCCCGGG
GTACACAGGGCCCCGAGCAGCAGCACCTACTGATCACAGCGCCGAGCTCCAGCAGCAGCTCCCTGGAGAG
CTCGGCCAGTGCGTTGGACAGAAGGGCGCCCACTCGGAACCAGCCACAGGCACCAGGCGTGGAGGCCAGT
GGGGCCGGGGAGGCCCGGGCCAGCACCGGGAGCTCAGATTCTTCCCCTGGTGGCCATGGGACCCAGGTCA
ATGTCACCTGCATCGTGAACGTCTGTAGCAGCTCTGACCACAGCTCACAGTGCTCCTCCCAAGCCAGCTC
CACAATGGGAGACACAGATTCCAGCCCCTCGGAGTCCCCGAAGGACGAGCAGGTCCCCTTCTCCAAGGAG
GAATGTGCCTTTCGGTCACAGCTGGAGACGCCAGAGACCCTGCTGGGGAGCACCGAAGAGAAGCCCCTGC
CCCTTGGAGTGCCTGATGCTGGGATGAAGCCCAGTCGAATTCTGCAGTCGACGGTACCGCGGGCCCGGGA
TCCACCGGTCGCCACCATGGTGAGCAAGGGCGAGGAGCTGTTCACCGGGGTGGTGCCCATCCTGGTCGAG
CTGGACGGCGACGTAAACGGCCACAAGTTCAGCGTGTCCGGCGAGGGCGAGGGCGATGCCACCTACGGCA
AGCTGACCCTGAAGTTCATCTGCACCACCGGCAAGCTGCCCGTGCCCTGGCCCACCCTCGTGACCACCTT
CGGCTACGGCCTGCAGTGCTTCGCCCGCTACCCCGACCACATGAAGCAGCACGACTTCTTCAAGTCCGCC
ATGCCCGAAGGCTACGTCCAGGAGCGCACCATCTTCTTCAAGGACGACGGCAACTACAAGACCCGCGCCG
AGGTGAAGTTCGAGGGCGACACCCTGGTGAACCGCATCGAGCTGAAGGGCATCGACTTCAAGGAGGACGG
CAACATCCTGGGGCACAAGCTGGAGTACAACTACAACAGCCACAACGTCTATATCATGGCCGACAAGCAG
AAGAACGGCATCAAGGTGAACTTCAAGATCCGCCACAACATCGAGGACGGCAGCGTGCAGCTCGCCGACC
ACTACCAGCAGAACACCCCCATCGGCGACGGCCCCGTGCTGCTGCCCGACAACCACTACCTGAGCTACCA
GTCCGCCCTGAGCAAAGACCCCAACGAGAAGCGCGATCACATGGTCCTGCTGGAGTTCGTGACCGCCGCC
GGGATCACTCTCGGCATGGACGAGCTGTACAAGTAAAGCGGCCGCGACTCTAGATCATAATCAGCCATAC
CACATTTGTAGAGGTTTTACTTGCTTTAAAAAACCTCCCACACCTCCCCCTGAACCTGAAACATAAAATG
AATGCAATTGTTGTTGTTAACTTGTTTATTGCAGCTTATAATGGTTACAAATAAAGCAATAGCATCACAA
ATTTCACAAATAAAGCATTTTTTTCACTGCATTCTAGTTGTGGTTTGTCCAAACTCATCAATGTATCTTA
AGGCGTAAATTGTAAGCGTTAATATTTTGTTAAAATTCGCGTTAAATTTTTGTTAAATCAGCTCATTTTT
TAACCAATAGGCCGAAATCGGCAAAATCCCTTATAAATCAAAAGAATAGACCGAGATAGGGT
[37 nt withheld, positions 3213-3249]
AAAGAACGTGGACTCCAACGTCAAAGG
[49 nt withheld, positions 3277-3325]
T
[91 nt withheld, positions 3327-3417]
G
[124 nt withheld, positions 3419-3542]
CAGGTGGCACTTTTCGGGGAAATGTGCGCGGAACCCCTATTTGTTTATTTTTCTAAATACATTCAAATAT
GTATCCGCTCATGAGACAATAACCCTGATAAATGCTTCAATAATATTGAAAAAGGAAGAGTCCTGAGGCG
GAAAGAACCAGCTGTGGAATGTGTGTCAGTTAGGGTGTGGAAAGTCCCCAGGCTCCCCAGCAGGCAGAAG
TATGCAAAGCATGCATCTCAATTAGTCAGCAACCAGGTGTGGAAAGTCCCCAGGCTCCCCAGCAGGCAGA
AGTATGCAAAGCATGCATCTCAATTAGTCAGCAACCATAGTCCCGCCCCTAACTCCGCCCATCCCGCCCC
TAACTCCGCCCAGTTCCGCCCATTCTCCGCCCCATGGCTGACTAATTTTTTTTATTTATGCAGAGGCCGA
GGCCGCCTCGGCCTCTGAGCTATTCCAGAAGTAGTGAGGAGGCTTTTTTGGAGGCCTAGGCTTTTGCAAA
GATCGATCAAGAGACAGGATGAGGATCGTTTCGCATGATTGAACAAGATGGATTGCACGCAGGTTCTCCG
GCCGCTTGGGTGGAGAGGCTATTCGGCTATGACTGGGCACAACAGACAATCGGCTGCTCTGATGCCGCCG
TGTTCCGGCTGTCAGCGCAGGGGCGCCCGGTTCTTTTTGTCAAGACCGACCTGTCCGGTGCCCTGAATGA
ACTGCAAGACGAGGCAGCGCGGCTATCGTGGCTGGCCACGACGGGCGTTCCTTGCGCAGCTGTGCTCGAC
GTTGTCACTGAAGCGGGAAGGGACTGGCTGCTATTGGGCGAAGTGCCGGGGCAGGATCTCCTGTCATCTC
ACCTTGCTCCTGCCGAGAAAGTATCCATCATGGCTGATGCAATGCGGCGGCTGCATACGCTTGATCCGGC
TACCTGCCCATTCGACCACCAAGCGAAACATCGCATCGAGCGAGCACGTACTCGGATGGAAGCCGGTCTT
GTCGATCAGGATGATCTGGACGAAGAGCATCAGGGGCTCGCGCCAGCCGAACTGTTCGCCAGGCTCAAGG
CGAGCATGCCCGACGGCGAGGATCTCGTCGTGACCCATGGCGATGCCTGCTTGCCGAATATCATGGTGGA
AAATGGCCGCTTTTCTGGATTCATCGACTGTGGCCGGCTGGGTGTGGCGGACCGCTATCAGGACATAGCG
TTGGCTACCCGTGATATTGCTGAAGAGCTTGGCGGCGAATGGGCTGACCGCTTCCTCGTGCTTTACGGTA
TCGCCGCTCCCGATTCGCAGCGCATCGCCTTCTATCGCCTTCTTGACGAGTTCTTCTGAGCGGGACTCTG
GGGTTCGAAATGACCGACCAAGCGACGCCCAACCTGCCATCACGAGATTTCGATTCCACCGCCGCCTTCT
ATGAAAGGTTGGGCTTCGGAATCGTTTTCCGGGACGCCGGCTGGATGATCCTCCAGCGCGGGGATCTCAT
GCTGGAGTTCTTCGCCCACCCTAGGGGGAGGCTAACTGAAACACGGAAGGAGACAATACCGGAAGGAACC
CGCGCTATGACGGCAATAAAAAGACAGAATAAAACGCACGGTGTTGGGTCGTTTGTTCATAAACGCGGGG
TTCGGTCCCAGGGCTGGCACTCTGTCGATACCCCACCGAGACCCCATTGGGGCCAATACGCCCGCGTTTC
TTCCTTTTCCCCACCCCACCCCCCAAGTTCGGGTGAAGGCCCAGGGCTCGCAGCCAACGTCGGGGCGGCA
GGCCCTGCCATAGCCTCAGGTTACTCATATATACTTTAGATTGATTTAAAACTTCATTTTTAATTTAAAA
GGATCTAGGTGAAGATCCTTTTTGATAATCTCATGACCAAAATCCCTTAACGTGAGTTTTCGTTCCACTG
AGCGTCAGACCCCGTAGAAAAGATCAAAGGATCTTCTTGAGATCCTTTTTTTCTGCGCGTAATCTGCTGC
TTGCAAACAAAAAAACCACCGCTACCAGCGGTGGTTTGTTTGCCGGATCAAGAGCTACCAACTCTTTTTC
CGAAGGTAACTGGCTTCAGCAGAGCGCAGATACCAAATACTGTTCTTCTAGTGTAGCCGTAGTTAGGCCA
CCACTTCAAGAACTCTGTAGCACCGCCTACATACCTCGCTCTGCTAATCCTGTTACCAGTGGCTGCTGCC
AGTGGCGATAAGTCGTGTCTTACCGGGTTGGACTCAAGACGATAGTTACCGGATAAGGCGCAGCGGTCGG
GCTGAACGGGGGGTTCGTGCACACAGCCCAGCTTGGAGCGAACGACCTACACCGAACTGAGATACCTACA
GCGTGAGCTATGAGAAAGCGCCACGCTTCCCGAAGGGAGAAAGGCGGACAGGTATCCGGTAAGCGGCAGG
GTCGGAACAGGAGAGCGCACGAGGGAGCTTCCAGGGGGAAACGCCTGGTATCTTTATAGTCCTGTCGGGT
TTCGCCACCTCTGACTTGAGCGTCGATTTTTGTGATGCTCGTCAGGGGGGCGGAGCCTATGGAAAAACGC
CAGCAACGCGGCCTTTTTACGGTTCCTGGCCTTTTGCTGGCCTTTTGCTCA
Features (pLannotate 1.2.2; 17 found; start..end, strand, type, name):
      1..51      +  rep_origin     RSF ori (fragment): Plasmids containing the RSF 1030 origin of replication can be propagated in E. coli cells that contain additional plasmids with compatible origins.
    119..422     +  enhancer       CMV enhancer: human cytomegalovirus immediate early enhancer
    423..626     +  promoter       CMV promoter: human cytomegalovirus (CMV) immediate early promoter
    649..676     +  misc_feature   MCS (fragment): multiple cloning site
    683..2065    +  CDS            TNFRSF1B: TNR1B_HUMAN - Also known as TNFBR, TNFR2. Experimental evidence at protein level: Swiss-Prot protein existence level 1. Receptor with high affinity for TNFSF2/TNF-alpha and approximately 5-fold lower affinity for homotrimeric TNFSF1/lymphotoxin-alpha. The TRAF1/TRAF2 complex recruits the apoptotic suppressors BIRC2 and BIRC3 to TNFRSF1B/TNFR2. This receptor mediates most of the metabolic effects of TNF-alpha. Isoform 2 blocks TNF-alpha-induced apoptosis, which suggests that it regulates TNF-alpha function by antagonizing its biological activity. From Homo sapiens (Human).
   2065..2103    +  misc_feature   MCS (fragment): multiple cloning site
   2117..2836    +  CDS            EYFP: enhanced YFP mammalian codon-optimized
   2853..2936    +  CDS            large T antigen (fragment): large T antigen from SV40 (simian virus 40)
   2959..3080    +  polyA_signal   SV40 poly(A) signal: SV40 polyadenylation signal
   3114..3542    -  rep_origin     f1 ori (sequence partly withheld): f1 bacteriophage origin of replication; arrow indicates direction of (+) strand synthesis
   3569..3673    +  promoter       AmpR promoter: bla
   3675..4032    +  promoter       SV40 promoter: SV40 enhancer and early promoter
   4067..4861    +  CDS            NeoR/KanR: aminoglycoside phosphotransferase from Tn5; aph(3')-II (or nptII); confers resistance to neomycin, kanamycin, and G418 (Geneticin®)
   4882..5034    +  CDS            ble (fragment): BLE_KLEPN - Experimental evidence at protein level: Swiss-Prot protein existence level 1. Binding protein with a strong affinity to the bleomycin family of antibiotics. Binds to CL990; an antimitotic-antibiotic compound. From Klebsiella pneumoniae.
   5093..5140    +  polyA_signal   HSV TK poly(A) signal: herpes simplex virus thymidine kinase polyadenylation signal (Cole and Stacy, 1985)
   5231..5247    -  polyA_signal   bGH poly(A) signal (fragment): bovine growth hormone polyadenylation signal
   5469..6057    +  rep_origin     ori: high-copy-number ColE1/pMB1/pBR322/pUC origin of replication
