[The description below was written by a language model from this plasmid's Addgene catalogue record and pLannotate feature annotations shown in this document.]
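Description:
TNFR2-YFP is a mammalian expression plasmid of about 6.1 kb that encodes human tumour necrosis factor receptor 2 (TNFRSF1B, also known as p75 or CD120b) fused at its C terminus to the enhanced yellow fluorescent protein EYFP. The record lists the exact backbone as unknown but attributes it to Clontech. The feature layout fits an N-terminal-insert fluorescent protein fusion vector: the CMV immediate early enhancer and promoter drive the receptor coding sequence, which runs through remnants of a multiple cloning site into the mammalian codon-optimised EYFP reading frame. An SV40 polyadenylation signal terminates the transcript. The receptor insert carries two recorded amino-acid changes relative to the reference, S175P and D306G. The record does not say whether these affect function.

The plasmid replicates in E. coli at high copy from a ColE1/pUC-type origin, and an f1 origin is also present. A single Tn5 aminoglycoside phosphotransferase gene (NeoR/KanR) serves both hosts. A bacterial bla-type promoter expresses it for kanamycin selection in bacteria, and the SV40 enhancer and early promoter, with an HSV TK polyadenylation signal, express it for G418 selection of stably transfected mammalian cells. Several short annotated fragments (RSF ori, SV40 large T antigen, ble, bGH poly(A)) are probably partial sequence matches within backbone regions rather than functional parts.

The stated purpose is simply a fluorescent fusion protein. Such a construct would typically be used to visualise the expression, membrane localisation and trafficking of TNFR2 in live or fixed mammalian cells, although the record names no specific applications.
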