Addgene plasmid #111210: TNFR2-YFP
Purpose: fluorescent fusion protein
Depositing lab: Johannes A. Schmid. Depositing organization: Medical University of Vienna.
Backbone
  Vector backbone: Unknown
  Backbone manufacturer: Clontech
  Vector type: Mammalian Expression
  Selectable markers: Neomycin (select with G418)
Growth in bacteria
  Bacterial resistance: Kanamycin, 50 μg/mL
  Growth temperature: 37°C
  Growth strain: DH5alpha
  Copy number: High Copy
Gene/Insert
  Gene/Insert name: TNFRSF1B
  Species: H. sapiens (human)
  Mutation: S175P, D306G
  Entrez Gene: TNFRSF1B (a.k.a. CD120b, TBPII, TNF-R-II, TNF-R75, TNFBR, TNFR1B, TNFR2, TNFR80, p75, p75TNFR)
  Tag / fusion protein: EYFP (C terminal on insert)
  Cloning method: Restriction Enzyme; 5′ cloning site Unknown (unknown if destroyed)
Terms and licenses: Academic/Nonprofit Terms; Industry Terms: Not Available to Industry
How to cite: TNFR2-YFP was a gift from Johannes A. Schmid (Addgene plasmid # 111210 ; http://n2t.net/addgene:111210 ; RRID:Addgene_111210)
